>Addgene plasmid #156485 | pETM33_Orf9b | addgene full sequence | sequence record 307739 | Addgene NGS Result
TTGAGATCCTTTTTTTCTGCGCGTAATCTGCTGCTTGCAAACAAAAAAACCACCGCTACCAGCGGTGGTT
TGTTTGCCGGATCAAGAGCTACCAACTCTTTTTCCGAAGGTAACTGGCTTCAGCAGAGCGCAGATACCAA
ATACTGTCCTTCTAGTGTAGCCGTAGTTAGGCCACCACTTCAAGAACTCTGTAGCACCGCCTACATACCT
CGCTCTGCTAATCCTGTTACCAGTGGCTGCTGCCAGTGGCGATAAGTCGTGTCTTACCGGGTTGGACTCA
AGACGATAGTTACCGGATAAGGCGCAGCGGTCGGGCTGAACGGGGGGTTCGTGCACACAGCCCAGCTTGG
AGCGAACGACCTACACCGAACTGAGATACCTACAGCGTGAGCTATGAGAAAGCGCCACGCTTCCCGAAGG
GAGAAAGGCGGACAGGTATCCGGTAAGCGGCAGGGTCGGAACAGGAGAGCGCACGAGGGAGCTTCCAGGG
GGAAACGCCTGGTATCTTTATAGTCCTGTCGGGTTTCGCCACCTCTGACTTGAGCGTCGATTTTTGTGAT
GCTCGTCAGGGGGGCGGAGCCTATGGAAAAACGCCAGCAACGCGGCCTTTTTACGGTTCCTGGCCTTTTG
CTGGCCTTTTGCTCACATGTTCTTTCCTGCGTTATCCCCTGATTCTGTGGATAACCGTATTACCGCCTTT
GAGTGAGCTGATACCGCTCGCCGCAGCCGAACGACCGAGCGCAGCGAGTCAGTGAGCGAGGAAGCGGAAG
AGCGCCTGATGCGGTATTTTCTCCTTACGCATCTGTGCGGTATTTCACACCGCAATGGTGCACTCTCAGT
ACAATCTGCTCTGATGCCGCATAGTTAAGCCAGTATACACTCCGCTATCGCTACGTGACTGGGTCATGGC
TGCGCCCCGACACCCGCCAACACCCGCTGACGCGCCCTGACGGGCTTGTCTGCTCCCGGCATCCGCTTAC
AGACAAGCTGTGACCGTCTCCGGGAGCTGCATGTGTCAGAGGTTTTCACCGTCATCACCGAAACGCGCGA
GGCAGCTGCGGTAAAGCTCATCAGCGTGGTCGTGAAGCGATTCACAGATGTCTGCCTGTTCATCCGCGTC
CAGCTCGTTGAGTTTCTCCAGAAGCGTTAATGTCTGGCTTCTGATAAAGCGGGCCATGTTAAGGGCGGTT
TTTTCCTGTTTGGTCACTGATGCCTCCGTGTAAGGGGGATTTCTGTTCATGGGGGTAATGATACCGATGA
AACGAGAGAGGATGCTCACGATACGGGTTACTGATGATGAACATGCCCGGTTACTGGAACGTTGTGAGGG
TAAACAACTGGCGGTATGGATGCGGCGGGACCAGAGAAAAATCACTCAGGGTCAATGCCAGCGCTTCGTT
AATACAGATGTAGGTGTTCCACAGGGTAGCCAGCAGCATCCTGCGATGCAGATCCGGAACATAATGGTGC
AGGGCGCTGACTTCCGCGTTTCCAGACTTTACGAAACACGGAAACCGAAGACCATTCATGTTGTTGCTCA
GGTCGCAGACGTTTTGCAGCAGCAGTCGCTTCACGTTCGCTCGCGTATCGGTGATTCATTCTGCTAACCA
GTAAGGCAACCCCGCCAGCCTAGCCGGGTCCTCAACGACAGGAGCACGATCATGCGCACCCGTGGGGCCG
CCATGCCGGCGATAATGGCCTGCTTCTCGCCGAAACGTTTGGTGGCGGGACCAGTGACGAAGGCTTGAGC
GAGGGCGTGCAAGATTCCGAATACCGCAAGCGACAGGCCGATCATCGTCGCGCTCCAGCGAAAGCGGTCC
TCGCCGAAAATGACCCAGAGCGCTGCCGGCACCTGTCCTACGAGTTGCATGATAAAGAAGACAGTCATAA
GTGCGGCGACGATAGTCATGCCCCGCGCCCACCGGAAGGAGCTGACTGGGTTGAAGGCTCTCAAGGGCAT
CGGTCGAGATCCCGGTGCCTAATGAGTGAGCTAACTTACATTAATTGCGTTGCGCTCACTGCCCGCTTTC
CAGTCGGGAAACCTGTCGTGCCAGCTGCATTAATGAATCGGCCAACGCGCGGGGAGAGGCGGTTTGCGTA
TTGGGCGCCAGGGTGGTTTTTCTTTTCACCAGTGAGACGGGCAACAGCTGATTGCCCTTCACCGCCTGGC
CCTGAGAGAGTTGCAGCAAGCGGTCCACGCTGGTTTGCCCCAGCAGGCGAAAATCCTGTTTGATGGTGGT
TAACGGCGGGATATAACATGAGCTGTCTTCGGTATCGTCGTATCCCACTACCGAGATATCCGCACCAACG
CGCAGCCCGGACTCGGTAATGGCGCGCATTGCGCCCAGCGCCATCTGATCGTTGGCAACCAGCATCGCAG
TGGGAACGATGCCCTCATTCAGCATTTGCATGGTTTGTTGAAAACCGGACATGGCACTCCAGTCGCCTTC
CCGTTCCGCTATCGGCTGAATTTGATTGCGAGTGAGATATTTATGCCAGCCAGCCAGACGCAGACGCGCC
GAGACAGAACTTAATGGGCCCGCTAACAGCGCGATTTGCTGGTGACCCAATGCGACCAGATGCTCCACGC
CCAGTCGCGTACCGTCTTCATGGGAGAAAATAATACTGTTGATGGGTGTCTGGTCAGAGACATCAAGAAA
TAACGCCGGAACATTAGTGCAGGCAGCTTCCACAGCAATGGCATCCTGGTCATCCAGCGGATAGTTAATG
ATCAGCCCACTGACGCGTTGCGCGAGAAGATTGTGCACCGCCGCTTTACAGGCTTCGACGCCGCTTCGTT
CTACCATCGACACCACCACGCTGGCACCCAGTTGATCGGCGCGAGATTTAATCGCCGCGACAATTTGCGA
CGGCGCGTGCAGGGCCAGACTGGAGGTGGCAACGCCAATCAGCAACGACTGTTTGCCCGCCAGTTGTTGT
GCCACGCGGTTGGGAATGTAATTCAGCTCCGCCATCGCCGCTTCCACTTTTTCCCGCGTTTTCGCAGAAA
CGTGGCTGGCCTGGTTCACCACGCGGGAAACGGTCTGATAAGAGACACCGGCATACTCTGCGACATCGTA
TAACGTTACTGGTTTCACATTCACCACCCTGAATTGACTCTCTTCCGGGCGCTATCATGCCATACCGCGA
AAGGTTTTGCGCCATTCGATGGTGTCCGGGATCTCGACGCTCTCCCTTATGCGACTCCTGCATTAGGAAG
CAGCCCAGTAGTAGGTTGAGGCCGTTGAGCACCGCCGCCGCAAGGAATGGTGCATGCAAGGAGATGGCGC
CCAACAGTCCCCCGGCCACGGGGCCTGCCACCATACCCACGCCGAAACAAGCGCTCATGAGCCCGAAGTG
GCGAGCCCGATCTTCCCCATCGGTGATGTCGGCGATATAGGCGCCAGCAACCGCACCTGTGGCGCCGGTG
ATGCCGGCCACGATGCGTCCGGCGTAGAGGATCGAGATCTCGATCCCGCGAAATTAATACGACTCACTAT
AGGGGAATTGTGAGCGGATAACAATTCCCCTCTAGAAATAATTTTGTTTAACTTTAAGAAGGAGATATAC
CATGAAACATCACCATCACCATCACAACACTAGTAGCAATTCCATGTCCCCTATACTAGGTTATTGGAAA
ATTAAGGGCCTTGTGCAACCCACTCGACTTCTTTTGGAATATCTTGAAGAAAAATATGAAGAGCATTTGT
ATGAGCGCGATGAAGGTGATAAATGGCGAAACAAAAAGTTTGAATTGGGTTTGGAGTTTCCCAATCTTCC
TTATTATATTGATGGTGATGTTAAATTAACACAGTCTATGGCCATCATACGTTATATAGCTGACAAGCAC
AACATGTTGGGTGGTTGTCCAAAAGAGCGTGCAGAGATTTCAATGCTTGAAGGAGCGGTTTTGGATATTA
GATACGGTGTTTCGAGAATTGCATATAGTAAAGACTTTGAAACTCTCAAAGTTGATTTTCTTAGCAAGCT
ACCTGAAATGCTGAAAATGTTCGAAGATCGTTTATGTCATAAAACATATTTAAATGGTGATCATGTAACC
CATCCTGACTTCATGTTGTATGACGCTCTTGATGTTGTTTTATACATGGACCCAATGTGCCTGGATGCGT
TCCCAAAATTAGTTTGTTTTAAAAAACGTATTGAAGCTATCCCACAAATTGATAAGTACTTGAAATCCAG
CAAGTATATAGCATGGCCTTTGCAGGGCTGGCAAGCCACGTTTGGTGGTGGCGACCATCCTCCAAAATCG
GATCTGGAAGTTCTGTTCCAGGGGCCCATGGACGGTCCGGCGCTGCGTCTGGTTGACCCGCAGATCCAAC
TGGCGGTTACCCGTATGGAGAACGCGGTGGGTCGTGATCAGAACAACGTTGGCCCGAAGGTGTACCCGAT
CATTCTGCGTCTGGGCAGCCCGCTGAGCCTGAACATGGCGCGTAAGACCCTGAACAGCCTGGAGGACAAA
GCGTTCCAGCTGACCCCGATTGCGGTTCAAATGACCAAGCTGGCGACCACCGAGGAACTGCCGGATGAAT
TTGTGGTTGTGACCGTGAAATAAGAATTCGAGCTCCGTCGACAAGCTTGCGGCCGCACTCGAGCACCACC
ACCACCACCACTGAGATCCGGCTGCTAACAAAGCCCGAAAGGAAGCTGAGTTGGCTGCTGCCACCGCTGA
GCAATAACTAGCATAACCCCTTGGGGCCTCTAAACGGGTCTTGAGGGGTTTTTTGCTGAAAGGAGGAACT
ATATCCGGATTGGCGAATGGG
[124 nt withheld, positions 4782-4905]
C
[91 nt withheld, positions 4907-4997]
A
[49 nt withheld, positions 4999-5047]
CCTTTGACGTTGGAGTCCACGTTCTTTAATAGTGGACTCTTGTTCCAAACTGGAACAACACTCAACCCTA
TCTCGGTCTATTCTTTTGATTTATAAGGGATTTTGCCGATTTCGGCCTATTGGTTAAAAAATGAGCTGAT
TTAACAAAAATTTAACGCGAATTTTAACAAAATATTAACGCTTACAATTTAGGTGGCACTTTTCGGGGAA
ATGTGCGCGGAACCCCTATTTGTTTATTTTTCTAAATACATTCAAATATGTATCCGCTCATGAATTAATT
CTTAGAAAAACTCATCGAGCATCAAATGAAACTGCAATTTATTCATATCAGGATTATCAATACCATATTT
TTGAAAAAGCCGTTTCTGTAATGAAGGAGAAAACTCACCGAGGCAGTTCCATAGGATGGCAAGATCCTGG
TATCGGTCTGCGATTCCGACTCGTCCAACATCAATACAACCTATTAATTTCCCCTCGTCAAAAATAAGGT
TATCAAGTGAGAAATCACCATGAGTGACGACTGAATCCGGTGAGAATGGCAAAAGTTTATGCATTTCTTT
CCAGACTTGTTCAACAGGCCAGCCATTACGCTCGTCATCAAAATCACTCGCATCAACCAAACCGTTATTC
ATTCGTGATTGCGCCTGAGCGAGACGAAATACGCGATCGCTGTTAAAAGGACAATTACAAACAGGAATCG
AATGCAACCGGCGCAGGAACACTGCCAGCGCATCAACAATATTTTCACCTGAATCAGGATATTCTTCTAA
TACCTGGAATGCTGTTTTCCCGGGGATCGCAGTGGTGAGTAACCATGCATCATCAGGAGTACGGATAAAA
TGCTTGATGGTCGGAAGAGGCATAAATTCCGTCAGCCAGTTTAGTCTGACCATCTCATCTGTAACATCAT
TGGCAACGCTACCTTTGCCATGTTTCAGAAACAACTCTGGCGCATCGGGCTTCCCATACAATCGATAGAT
TGTCGCACCTGATTGCCCGACATTATCGCGAGCCCATTTATACCCATATAAATCAGCATCCATGTTGGAA
TTTAATCGCGGCCTAGAGCAAGACGTTTCCCGTTGAATATGGCTCATAACACCCCTTGTATTACTGTTTA
TGTAAGCAGACAGTTTTATTGTTCATGACCAAAATCCCTTAACGTGAGTTTTCGTTCCACTGAGCGTCAG
ACCCCGTAGAAAAGATCAAAGGATCTTC
Features (pLannotate 1.2.2; 21 found; start..end, strand, type, name):
      1..589     +  rep_origin     ori: high-copy-number ColE1/pMB1/pBR322/pUC origin of replication
    775..914     -  misc_feature   bom: basis of mobility region from pBR322
   1016..1207    -  CDS            rop: Rop protein, which maintains plasmids at low copy number; rop
   1224..1604    +  CDS            YPB1_ECOLX: Protein predicted: Swiss-Prot protein existence level 4. From Escherichia coli.
   1676..1967    -  CDS            TcR (fragment): tetracycline efflux protein; tet; confers resistance to tetracycline
   1982..2003    -  protein_bind   CAP binding site: CAP binding activates transcription in the presence of cAMP. E. coli catabolite activator protein
   2016..3098    -  CDS            lacI: lac repressor; lacI; The lac repressor binds to the lac operator to inhibit transcription in E. coli. This inhibition can be relieved by adding lactose or isopropyl-β-D-thiogalactopyranoside (IPTG).
   3099..3176    -  promoter       lacI promoter: lacI
   3184..3463    -  CDS            TcR (fragment): tetracycline efflux protein; tet; confers resistance to tetracycline
   3485..3503    +  promoter       T7 promoter: promoter for bacteriophage T7 RNA polymerase
   3504..3528    +  protein_bind   lac operator: The lac repressor binds to the lac operator to inhibit transcription in E. coli. This inhibition can be relieved by adding lactose or isopropyl-β-D-thiogalactopyranoside (IPTG). lac repressor encoded by lacI
   3543..3565    +  RBS            RBS: efficient ribosome binding site from bacteriophage T7 gene 10 (Olins and Rangwala, 1989)
   3578..3595    +  CDS            7xHis (fragment): 6xHis affinity tag
   3614..4267    +  CDS            GST26_SCHJA: Experimental evidence at protein level: Swiss-Prot protein existence level 1. GST isoenzymes appear to play a central role in the parasite detoxification system. Other functions are also suspected including a role in increasing the solubility of haematin in the parasite gut. From Schistosoma japonicum (Blood fluke).
   4307..4570    +  CDS            ORF9B_SARS2 (fragment): Experimental evidence at protein level: Swiss-Prot protein existence level 1. Plays a role in the inhibition of host innate immune response by targeting the mitochondrial-associated adapter MAVS. Mechanistically, usurps the E3 ligase ITCH to trigger the degradation of MAVS, TRAF3, and TRAF6. In addition, causes mitochondrial elongation by triggering ubiquitination and proteasomal degradation of dynamin- like protein 1/DNM1L. From Severe acute respiratory syndrome coronavirus 2 (2019-nCoV) (SARS-CoV-2).
   4614..4631    +  CDS            9xHis (fragment): 9xHis affinity tag
   4641..4690    +  CDS            SET1 (fragment): solubility-enhancement tag derived from T7 phage gene 10B
   4698..4745    +  terminator     T7 terminator: transcription terminator for bacteriophage T7 RNA polymerase
   4782..5210    +  rep_origin     f1 ori (sequence partly withheld): f1 bacteriophage origin of replication; arrow indicates direction of (+) strand synthesis
   5263..5320    +  promoter       AmpR promoter (fragment): bla
   5329..6144    -  CDS            KanR: aminoglycoside phosphotransferase; aph(3')-Ia; confers resistance to kanamycin in bacteria or G418 (Geneticin®) in eukaryotes
