[The description below was written by a language model from this plasmid's Addgene catalogue record and pLannotate feature annotations shown in this document.]
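Description:
pETM33_Orf9b is a bacterial expression plasmid built on the pETM33 backbone (a pET-type vector) for producing the SARS-CoV-2 accessory protein Orf9b in E. coli as a fusion with N-terminal His and GST tags. It replicates from a ColE1/pMB1-type origin, is listed as high copy although the annotation also detects the pBR322-derived bom and rop regions, and is selected with kanamycin through an aph(3')-Ia resistance gene. An f1 phage origin is also present, along with short tetracycline-resistance fragments and an AmpR promoter fragment that appear to be backbone remnants rather than functional markers.

The expression cassette is driven by a T7 promoter followed by a lac operator, with a plasmid-borne lacI gene supplying repressor. Transcription therefore depends on a host that supplies T7 RNA polymerase, such as a DE3 lysogen, and is switched on with IPTG. A T7 gene 10 ribosome binding site precedes the open reading frame, which encodes a 6xHis tag, Schistosoma japonicum glutathione S-transferase and then the Orf9b coding sequence, a synthetic insert codon-optimised for E. coli. It was cloned between NcoI and EcoRI sites, both of which were destroyed. The depositor's insert sequence ends in a stop, so the His-tag and gene 10-derived segments annotated downstream, ahead of the T7 terminator, are presumably not translated. The record does not explicitly name a protease cleavage site between GST and Orf9b.

The dual tag allows purification on nickel or glutathione resin. The associated study used such recombinant viral proteins to map motif-based interactions between SARS-CoV-2 protein domains and human peptide ligands.
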