Addgene plasmid #156485: pETM33_Orf9b
Purpose: Bacterial expression of Sars-CoV2 Orf9b protein with His-tag and GST-tag
Depositing lab: Ylva Ivarsson. Depositing organization: Uppsala University. Publication: Identification of motif-based interactions between SARS-CoV-2 protein domains and human peptide ligands pinpoint antiviral targets. Mihalic F, Benz C, Kassa E, Lindqvist R, Simonetti L, Inturi R, Aronsson H, Andersson E, Chi CN, Davey NE, Overby AK, Jemth P, Ivarsson Y. Nat Commun. 2023 Sep 13;14(1):5636. doi: 10.1038/s41467-023-41312-8. PubMed 37704626.
Backbone
  Vector backbone: pETM33
  Backbone size w/o insert (bp): 6017
  Vector type: Bacterial Expression
Growth in bacteria
  Bacterial resistance: Kanamycin, 50 μg/mL
  Growth temperature: 37°C
  Growth strain: DH5alpha
  Growth instructions: Growth in BL21 DE3 gold 37˚C after induction with 1mM 16hours 18˚C
  Copy number: High Copy
Gene/Insert
  Gene/Insert name: Orf9b
  Species: Synthetic; Severe acute respiratory syndrome coronavirus 2
  Mutation: Gene insert is codon optimized for Ecoli.
  Promoter: T7/LacO
  Tag / fusion protein: His-GST (N terminal on backbone)
  Cloning method: Restriction Enzyme; 5′ cloning site Nco1 (destroyed during cloning); 3′ cloning site EcoR1 (destroyed during cloning)
  Sequencing primers: 5′ CGGATCTGGAAGTTCTGTTCC; 3′ GAGTGCGGCCGCAAGCTTG
Terms and licenses: Academic/Nonprofit Terms; Industry Terms: Not Available to Industry
Depositor comments: insert amino acid sequence: GPALRLVDPQIQLAVTRMENAVGRDQNNVGPKVYPIILRLGSPLSLNMARKTLNSLEDKAFQLTPIAVQMTKLATTEELPDEFVVVTVKx
How to cite: pETM33_Orf9b was a gift from Ylva Ivarsson (Addgene plasmid # 156485 ; http://n2t.net/addgene:156485 ; RRID:Addgene_156485)
